>Addgene plasmid #16115 | pOX-SK2 | addgene partial sequence | sequence record 22826 | T3 5'-GCAATTAACCCTCACTAAAGG-3'
GCTCAGAATAAACGCTCAACTTTGGCAGAGCTAGCGTCGACGGTATCGATAAGCTTGATATCGAATTCCT
CGAGCACTGTTGGCCTACTGGAAAAAAGGTTTAATTACCCAAGTTTGAAAACCATCCATTCATAATTCTG
TTCGAACTGTCGCCCAGTTTTTTCTCCAAATCTCAACAATCAAGATCTTCGAGCCCATCTCAACCACTCC
GCTCGGCTCAATCATCGGCTAGCCTTATTGCTCGGCCAGTTCATGAAACAATGCTTGGCTCTCCAGTAGC
CGACAATCCTGATGACCCACTTCTAAATGGATCTTCTGCTCCGAAATCAATACTTAGAGCTCCAAGATTA
ACTGCTGCTCCCAAGCAACTTTCATTTGACGTACCGGCGAGTCCAACTCCAACTGCCAAAAGCTCGTGTG
TATCTACTTCTGGAAGTTATCATATGTTTGAAAGGCCAAATAGACTACGAGCTGGAAAGTTTTCCTATGG
AGGTTTAACTAGTAATCATCCTCATAATCAAGGCCATATTCAACTAACTGCCAATGGAACTCCAGTTTTT
GCATACAGTGGTGGTGGGTGGAGGATCATGTGCAGTATCACCAAGTTCGAGTGCACGACGGGAGGATCCT
TCAAAATGGAGGTTATCAGACCTCAAGCAACGTTCAAATTCCGAGTCAATGTTCCGCAACTTTGATCATG
AGCTATTAGCAGATGGTGGAAGAAGAATGAGCATGGCATATCTTCCATCAAGAGAACAGCTCTACTTCGT
CGTATTCTTGGACCTCAAGGACTTTCTTGGATTTCTCATGATAGAGAAACTGCATCA
