[The description below was written by a language model from this plasmid's Addgene catalogue record.]
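Description:
pOX-SK2 is a Xenopus oocyte expression plasmid built on the pOX backbone (about 3.2 kb without insert) and carrying a C. elegans cDNA for a small-conductance-type calcium-activated potassium channel. The insert, roughly 2.5 kb, corresponds to the kcnl-2 gene (also designated F08A10.1, here the F08A10.1b form) and was placed into the vector by restriction cloning between an EcoRI site at the 5′ end and an XbaI site at the 3′ end. Both sites remain intact, so the fragment can be excised or moved to another vector. The plasmid is maintained in standard E. coli cloning strains under ampicillin selection. Its origin of replication and copy number are not stated in the record.

The record does not list the promoter or any flanking regulatory elements, and no feature table is available. However, T3 and T7 are given as the 5′ and 3′ sequencing primers, which indicates that phage promoter sequences flank the cloning site. Oocyte expression vectors of this kind are generally used as templates for in vitro transcription of capped RNA, which is then injected into Xenopus oocytes; which promoter drives the sense transcript here is not explicitly stated, although T3 lies on the 5′ side of the insert. No epitope tags, fusions or reporters are recorded.

The construct comes from work surveying the potassium channel families found in the C. elegans genome. Its likely use is heterologous expression of this nematode SK-type channel in oocytes for electrophysiological characterisation, such as examining calcium-dependent potassium currents and comparing them with related channels.
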