Addgene plasmid #16115: pOX-SK2
Depositing lab: Larry Salkoff. Depositing organization: Washington University in Saint Louis. Publication: Eight potassium channel families revealed by the C. elegans genome project. Wei A, Jegla T, Salkoff L. Neuropharmacology. 1996 . 35(7):805-29. 10.1016/0028-3908(96)00126-8 PubMed 8938713.
Backbone
  Vector backbone: pOX
  Backbone size w/o insert (bp): 3200
  Vector type: Xenopus Oocyte expression
Growth in bacteria
  Bacterial resistance: Ampicillin, 100 μg/mL
  Growth temperature: 37°C
  Growth strain: DH5alpha
  Copy number: Unknown
Gene/Insert
  Gene/Insert name: Ca2+-activated K+ channel proteins (alt names: KOG3684; F08A10.1b)
  Species: C. elegans (nematode)
  Insert size (bp): 2483
  GenBank ID: NM_181991
  Entrez Gene: kcnl-2 (a.k.a. CELE_F08A10.1)
  Cloning method: Restriction Enzyme; 5′ cloning site EcoR1 (not destroyed); 3′ cloning site Xba1 (not destroyed)
  Sequencing primers: 5′ T3; 3′ T7
Terms and licenses: Academic/Nonprofit Terms; Industry Terms: Not Available to Industry
How to cite: pOX-SK2 was a gift from Larry Salkoff (Addgene plasmid # 16115 ; http://n2t.net/addgene:16115 ; RRID:Addgene_16115)
